>Addgene plasmid #192390 | LLP746_L2pV1_OR_B3RT_FRT_Rluc_2IFB_lacZ | addgene full sequence | sequence record 378137 | Addgene NGS Result
GTGCCGAATTCGGATCCGGAGTCGACAAAATTTAGAACGAACTTAATTATGATCTCAAATACATTGATAC
ATATCTCATCTAGATCTAGGTTATCATTATGTAAGAAAGTTTTGACGAATATGGCACGACAAAATGGCTA
GACTCGATGTAATTGGTATCTCAACTCAACATTATACTTATACCAAACATTAGTTAGACAAAATTTAAAC
AACTATTTTTTATGTATGCAAGAGTCAGCATATGTATAATTGATTCAGAATCGTTTTGACGAGTTCGGAT
GTAGTAGTAGCCATTATTTAATGTACATACTAATCGTGAATAGTGAATATGATGAAACATTGTATCTTAT
TGTATAAATATCCATAAACACATCATGAAAGACACTTTCTTTCACGGTCTGAATTAATTATGATACAATT
CTAATAGAAAACGAATTAAATTACGTTGAATTGTATGAAATCTAATTGAACAAGCCAACCACGACGACGA
CTAACGTTGCCTGGATTGACTCGGTTTAAGTTAACCACTAAAAAAACGGAGCTGTCATGTAACACGCGGA
TCGAGCAGGTCACAGTCATGAAGCCATCAAAGCAAAAGAACTAATCCAAGGGCTGAGATGATTAATTAGT
TTAAAAATTAGTTAACACGAGGGAAAAGGCTGTCTGACAGCCAGGTCACGTTATCTTTACCTGTGGTCGA
AATGATTCGTGTCTGTCGATTTTAATTATTTTTTTGAAAGGCCGAAAATAAAGTTGTAAGAGATAAACCC
GCCTATATAAATTCATATATTTTCCTCTCCGCTTTGAATACTGTATTTTTACAACAATTACCAACAACAA
CAAAGAAGTTCCTATTCTCTAGAAAGTATAGGAACTTCGGTTGCTTAAGAATAAGTAATTCTTAAGCAAC
CCTGCTTTAATGAGATATGCGAGAAGCCTATGATCGCATGATATTTGCTTTCAATTCTGTTGTGCACGTT
GTAAAAAACCTGAGCATGTGTAGCTCAGATCCTTACCGCCGGTTTCGGTTCATTCTAATGAATATATCAC
CCGTTACTATCGTATTTTTATGAATAATATTCTCCGTTCAATTTACTGATTGTACCCTACTACTTATATG
TACAATATTAAAATGAAAACAATATATTGTGCTGAATAGGTTTATAGCGACATCTATGATAGAGCGCCAC
AATAACAAACAATTGCGTTTTATTATTACAAATCCAATTTTAAAAAAAGCGGCAGAACCGGTCAAACCTA
AAAGACTGATTACATAAATCTTATTCAAATTTCAAAAGTGCCCCAGGGGCTAGTATCTACGACACACCGA
GCGGCGAACTAATAACGCTCACTGAAGGGAACTCCGGTTCCCCGCCGGCGCGCATGGGTGAGATTCCTTG
AAGTTGAGTATTGGCCGTCCGCTCTACCGAAAGTTACGGGCACCATTCAACCCGGTCCAGCACGGCGGCC
GGGTAACCGACTTGCTGCCCCGAGAATTATGCAGCATTTTTTTGGTGTATGTGGGCCCCAAATGAAGTGC
AGGTCAAACCTTGACAGTGACGACAAATCGTTGGGCGGGTCCAGGGCGAATTTTGCGACAACATGTCGAG
GCTCAGCAGGAAGTTCCTATTCTCTAGAAAGTATAGGAACTTCGGTTGCTTAAGAATAAGTAATTCTTAA
GCAACCCAACAAACAACATTACAATTACTATTTACAATTACAATGACTTCAAAGGTGTATGATCCTGAGC
AGGTAAGTTTCTGCTTCTACCTTTGATATATATATAATAATTATCATTAATTAGTAGTAATATAATATTT
CAAATATTTTTTTCAAAATAAAAGAATGTAGTATATAGCAATTGCTTTTCTGTAGTTTATAAGTGTGTAT
ATTTTAATTTATAACTTTTCTAATATATGACCAAAATTTGTTGATGTGCAGAGAAAAAGAATGATAACTG
GTCCACAATGGTGGGCAAGATGTAAACAGATGAACGTGCTTGATTCTTTCATTAATTACTACGATTCAGA
AAAGCACGCTGAGAATGCAGTTATCTTTCTTCACGGAAACGCTGCATCTTCATATTTGTGGAGACATGTT
GTGCCTCACATTGAACCAGTGGCTAGGTGTATTATCCCAGATCTTATCGGAATGGGAAAGTCTGGTAAAT
CTGGAAATGGTTCTTACAGACTTTTGGATCATTATAAGTACCTCACAGCTTGGTTCGAACTTCTCAACTT
ACCTAAGAAGATTATTTTCGTTGGACACGATTGGGGTGCTTGCTTGGCATTCCATTACTCATACGAACAC
CAAGATAAGATCAAAGCTATAGTTCATGCAGAGAGTGTTGTGGATGTGATAGAATCTTGGGATGAGTGGC
CAGATATTGAAGAGGATATTGCTTTGATCAAGTCTGAAGAGGGAGAAAAGATGGTTCTCGAAAATAACTT
TTTCGTGGAAACTATGCTTCCTTCAAAGATTATGAGAAAATTGGAACCAGAAGAGTTTGCTGCATATCTC
GAACCTTTCAAGGAAAAAGGAGAGGTTAGAAGGCCAACACTCAGTTGGCCTAGGGAAATACCATTAGTTA
AGGGAGGTAAACCTGATGTTGTGCAGATCGTGAGAAATTATAACGCTTACCTTAGGGCATCAGATGATTT
GCCTAAGATGTTCATCGAGTCAGATCCAGGATTTTTCAGTAATGCTATAGTTGAAGGTGCAAAGAAATTT
CCAAACACCGAGTTCGTTAAGGTGAAAGGATTGCATTTCTCACAAGAAGATGCTCCTGATGAGATGGGAA
AGTATATTAAGTCTTTTGTTGAAAGAGTGCTCAAAAACGAGCAGGGTTCTCGATCTGATGCTTCTGAAGT
AACGTCAACAAGCTCCCAGTCTGAGGTATGCACAGTGGAAACGCCAGGTTGTGTTGGTTCTTAAGCTTCT
CTAGCTAGAGTCGATCGACAAGCTCGAGTTTCTCCATAATAATGTGTGAGTAGTTCCCAGATAAGGGAAT
TAGGGTTCCTATAGGGTTTCGCTCATGTGTTGAGCATATAAGAAACCCTTAGTATGTATTTGTATTTGTA
AAATACTTCTATCAATAAAATTTCTAATTCCTAAAACCAAAATCCAGTACTAAAATCCAGATCGCTGCAA
GAATTCAAGCTTGGAGCCAACACTCGAATCCCCACCCGTTGGACCAAACCCGGCTCATTAAGCGTCGGTT
CAGATTTATTTCCTTTATTTAAAAAAAAGGAAAGGGTAAAAAATAGAAAATTGGAAACAGTTAAAGCCCA
AAATTGTAATTTACCGAGAATTGTAAATTTACCTGAAAACCCTACGCTATAGTTTCGACTATAAATACCA
AACTTAGGACCTCACTTCAGAATCCCCTCGTCGCTGCGTCTCTCTCCCGCAACCTTCGATTTTCGTTTAT
TCGCATCCATCGGAGAGAGAAAACAATCAATAAGCGACCTACTACAAACAAGTAAGTAAGAGAAAAACCA
AAAGAAGAAGAGAAACAACAAGAAGAAGTAATGGAGGACGCCAAAAACATAAAGAAAGGCCCGGCGCCAT
TCTATCCTCTAGAGGATGGAACCGCTGGAGAGCAACTGCATAAGGCTATGAAGAGATACGCCCTGGTTCC
TGGAACAATTGCTTTTACAGATGCACATATCGAGGTGAACATCACGTACGCGGAATACTTCGAAATGTCC
GTTCGGTTGGCAGAAGCTATGAAACGATATGGGCTGAATACAAATCACAGAATCGTCGTATGCAGTGAAA
ACTCTCTTCAATTCTTTATGCCGGTGTTGGGCGCGTTATTTATCGGAGTTGCAGTTGCGCCCGCGAACGA
CATTTATAATGAACGTGAATTGCTCAACAGTATGAACATTTCGCAGCCTACCGTAGTGTTTGTTTCCAAA
AAGGGGTTGCAAAAAATTTTGAACGTGCAAAAAAAATTACCAATAATCCAGAAAATTATTATCATGGATT
CTAAAACGGATTACCAGGGATTTCAGTCGATGTACACGTTCGTCACATCTCATCTACCTCCCGGTTTTAA
TGAATACGATTTTGTACCAGAGTCCTTTGATCGTGACAAAACAATTGCACTGATAATGAATTCCTCTGGA
TCTACTGGGTTACCTAAGGGTGTGGCCCTTCCGCATAGAACTGCCTGCGTCAGATTCTCGCATGCCAGAG
ATCCTATTTTTGGCAATCAAATCATTCCGGATACTGCGATTTTAAGTGTTGTTCCATTCCATCACGGTTT
TGGAATGTTTACTACACTCGGATATTTGATATGTGGATTTCGAGTCGTCTTAATGTATAGATTTGAAGAA
GAGCTGTTTTTACGATCCCTTCAGGATTACAAAATTCAAAGTGCGTTGCTAGTACCAACCCTATTTTCAT
TCTTCGCCAAAAGCACTCTGATTGACAAATACGATTTATCTAATTTACACGAAATTGCTTCTGGGGGCGC
ACCTCTTTCGAAAGAAGTCGGGGAAGCGGTTGCAAAACGCTTCCATCTTCCAGGGATACGACAAGGATAT
GGGCTCACTGAGACTACATCAGCTATTCTGATTACACCCGAGGGGGATGATAAACCGGGCGCGGTCGGTA
AAGTTGTTCCATTTTTTGAAGCGAAGGTTGTGGATCTGGATACCGGGAAAACGCTGGGCGTTAATCAGAG
AGGCGAATTATGTGTCAGAGGACCTATGATTATGTCCGGTTATGTAAACAATCCGGAAGCGACCAACGCC
TTGATTGACAAGGATGGATGGCTACATTCTGGAGACATAGCTTACTGGGACGAGGACGAACACTTCTTCA
TAGTTGACCGCTTGAAGTCTTTAATTAAATACAAAGGATATCAGGTGGCCCCCGCTGAATTGGAATCGAT
ATTGTTACAACACCCCAACATCTTCGACGCGGGCGTGGCAGGTCTGCCCGACGATGACGCCGGTGAACTT
CCCGCCGCCGTTGTTGTTTTGGAGCACGGAAAGACGATGACGGAAAAAGAGATCGTGGATTACGTCGCCA
GTCAAGTAACAACCGCGAAAAAGTTGCGCGGAGGAGTTGTGTTTGTGGACGAAGTACCGAAAGGTCTTAC
CGGAAAACTCGACGCAAGAAAAATCAGAGAGATCCTCATAAAGGCCAAGAAGGGCGGAAAGTCCAAATTG
TAAGCTTGATCCCCCGTCGACAGCTAGCTATATCATCAATTTATGTATTACACATAATATCGCACTCAGT
CTTTCATCTACGGCAATGTACCAGCTGATATAATCAGTTATTGAAATATTTCTGAATTTAAACTTGCATC
AATAAATTTATGTTTTTGCTTGGACTATAATACCTGACTTGTTATTTTATCAATAAATATTTAAACTATA
TTTCTTTCAAGATCGCTACTAGAATTCGAGCTCGGAGCCAACACTCGAATCCCCACCCGTTGGACCAAAC
CCGGCTCATTAAGCGTCGGTTCAGATTTATTTCCTTTATTTAAAAAAAAGGAAAGGGTAAAAAATAGAAA
ATTGGAAACAGTTAAAGCCCAAAATTGTAATTTACCGAGAATTGTAAATTTACCTGAAAACCCTACGCTA
TAGTTTCGACTATAAATACCAAACTTAGGACCTCACTTCAGAATCCCCTCGTCGCTGCGTCTCTCTCCCG
CAACCTTCGATTTTCGTTTATTCGCATCCATCGGAGAGAGAAAACAATCAATAAGCGACCTACTGTATTT
TTACAACAATTACCAACAACAACAAACAACAAACAACATTACAATTACTATTTACAATTACAATGGCTCC
TAAGAAGAAGAGGAAGGTGATGAGCCAGTTCGACATCCTGTGCAAGACCCCCCCCAAGGTGCTGGTGCGG
CAGTTCGTGGAGAGATTCGAGAGGCCCAGCGGCGAGAAGATCGCCAGCTGTGCCGCCGAGCTGACCTACC
TGTGCTGGATGATCACCCACAACGGCACCGCCATCAAGAGGGCCACCTTCATGAGCTACAACACCATCAT
CAGCAACAGCCTGAGCTTCGACATCGTGAACAAGAGCCTGCAGTTCAAGTACAAGACCCAGAAGGCCACC
ATCCTGGAGGCCAGCCTGAAGAAGCTGATCCCCGCCTGGGAGTTCACCATCATCCCTTACAACGGCCAGA
AGCACCAGAGCGACATCACCGACATCGTGTCCAGCCTGCAGCTGCAGTTCGAGAGCAGCGAGGAGGCCGA
CAAGGGCAACAGCCACAGCAAGAAGATGCTGAAGGCCCTGCTGTCCGAGGGCGAGAGCATCTGGGAGATC
ACCGAGAAGATCCTGAACAGCTTCGAGTACACCAGCAGGTTCACCAAGACCAAGACCCTGTACCAGTTCC
TGTTCCTGGCCACATTCATCAACTGCGGCAGGTTCAGCGACATCAAGAACGTGGACCCCAAGAGCTTCAA
GCTGGTGCAGAACAAGTACCTGGGCGTGATCATTCAGTGCCTGGTGACCGAGACTAAGACAAGCGTGTCC
AGGTAAGTTTCTGCTTCTACCTTTGATATATATATAATAATTATCATTAATTAGTAGTAATATAATATTT
CAAATATTTTTTTCAAAATAAAAGAATGTAGTATATAGCAATTGCTTTTCTGTAGTTTATAAGTGTGTAT
ATTTTAATTTATAACTTTTCTAATATATGACCAAAATTTGTTGATGTGCAGGCACATCTACTTTTTCAGC
GCCAGAGGCAGGATCGACCCCCTGGTGTACCTGGACGAGTTCCTGAGGAACAGCGAGCCCGTGCTGAAGA
GAGTGAACAGGACCGGCAACAGCAGCAGCAACAAGCAGGAGTACCAGCTGCTGAAGGACAACCTGGTGCG
CAGCTACAACAAGGCCCTGAAGAAGAACGCCCCCTACCCCATCTTCGCTATCAAGAACGGCCCTAAGAGC
CACATCGGCAGGCACCTGATGACCAGCTTTCTGAGCATGAAGGGCCTGACCGAGCTGACAAACGTGGTGG
GCAACTGGAGCGACAAGAGGGCCTCCGCCGTGGCCAGGACCACCTACACCCACCAGATCACCGCCATCCC
CGACCACTACTTCGCCCTGGTGTCCAGGTACTACGCCTACGACCCCATCAGCAAGGAGATGATCGCCCTG
AAGGACGAGACTAACCCCATCGAGGAGTGGCAGCACATCGAGCAGCTGAAGGGCAGCGCCGAGGGCAGCA
TCAGATACCCCGCCTGGAACGGCATCATCAGCCAGGAGGTGCTGGACTACCTGAGCAGCTACATCAACAG
GCGGATCTGAGCTTCTCTAGCTAGAGTCGATCGACAAGCTCGAGTTTCTCCATAATAATGTGTGAGTAGT
TCCCAGATAAGGGAATTAGGGTTCCTATAGGGTTTCGCTCATGTGTTGAGCATATAAGAAACCCTTAGTA
TGTATTTGTATTTGTAAAATACTTCTATCAATAAAATTTCTAATTCCTAAAACCAAAATCCAGTACTAAA
ATCCAGATCGCTTTACGAATTCCCATGGGGAGCCAACACTCGAATCCCCACCCGTTGGACCAAACCCGGC
TCATTAAGCGTCGGTTCAGATTTATTTCCTTTATTTAAAAAAAAGGAAAGGGTAAAAAATAGAAAATTGG
AAACAGTTAAAGCCCAAAATTGTAATTTACCGAGAATTGTAAATTTACCTGAAAACCCTACGCTATAGTT
TCGACTATAAATACCAAACTTAGGACCTCACTTCAGAATCCCCTCGTCGCTGCGTCTCTCTCCCGCAACC
TTCGATTTTCGTTTATTCGCATCCATCGGAGAGAGAAAACAATCAATAAGCGACCTACTGTATTTTTACA
ACAATTACCAACAACAACAAACAACAAACAACATTACAATTACTATTTACAATTACAATGCCCAAGAAAA
AGCGGAAGGTGTCCAGCTACATGGACCTGGTGGACGACGAGCCCGCCACCCTGTACCACAAGTTCGTGGA
ATGCCTGAAGGCCGGCGAGAACTTCTGCGGCGATAAGCTGAGCGGCATCATCACCATGGCCATTCTGAAG
GCCATCAAGGCCCTGACCGAAGTGAAGAAAACCACCTTCAACAAGTACAAGACCACCATCAAGCAGGGCC
TGCAGTACGACGTGGGCAGCAGCACCATCAGCTTCGTGTACCACCTGAAGGACTGCGACGAGCTGAGCAG
AGGCCTGAGCGACGCCTTCGAGCCCTACAAGTTCAAGATCAAGAGCAACAAAGAGGCCACCAGCTTCAAG
ACCCTGTTCAGGGGCCCTAGCTTCGGCAGCCAGAAGAACTGGCGGAAGAAAGAGGTGGACCGCGAGGTGG
ACAACCTGTTCCACAGCACCGAGACAGACGAGAGCATCTTCAAGTTCATCCTGAACACCCTGGACAGCAT
CGAAACCCAGACCAACACCGACCGGCAGAAAACCGTGCTGACCTTTATCCTGCTGATGACCTTCTTCAAC
TGCTGCCGGAACAACGACCTGATGAACGTGGACCCCAGCACCTTCAAGATCGTGAAGAACAAGTTTGTGG
GCTACCTGCTGCAGGCTGAAGTGAAGCAGACCAAGACCAGAAAGAGCCGGAATATCTTCTTCTTCCCCAT
CCGGGAAAACCGCTTCGACCTGTTCCTGGCCCTGCACGACTTCTTCAGAACCTGCCAGCCCACCCCCAAG
AGCAGACTGAGCGATCAGGTAAGTTTCTGCTTCTACCTTTGATATATATATAATAATTATCATTAATTAG
TAGTAATATAATATTTCAAATATTTTTTTCAAAATAAAAGAATGTAGTATATAGCAATTGCTTTTCTGTA
GTTTATAAGTGTGTATATTTTAATTTATAACTTTTCTAATATATGACCAAAATTTGTTGATGTGCAGGTG
TCCGAGCAGAAGTGGCAGCTGTTCCGGGACAGCATGGTCATCGACTACAACCGGTTCTTTCGGAAGTTCC
CCGCCAGCCCCATCTTCGCCATTAAGCACGGCCCCAAGTCCCACCTGGGCCGGCATCTGATGAACAGCTT
TCTGCACAAGAACGAGCTGGACAGCTGGGCCAACAGCCTGGGCAATTGGAGCAGCTCCCAGAACCAGAGA
GAGAGCGGCGCCAGACTGGGCTACACACACGGCGGAAGAGATCTGCCCCAGCCCCTGTTTGGCTTCCTGG
CCGGATACTGCGTGCGGAACGAAGAGGGCCACATCGTGGGCCTGGGCCTGGAAAAGGACATCAACGATCT
GTTCGACGGCATCATGGACCCCCTGAACGAGAAAGAGGACACCGAGATCTGCGAGAGCTACGGCGAGTGG
GCCAAGATTGTGTCCAAGGACGTGCTGATCTTCCTGAAGAGATACCACAGCAAGAACGCCTGTCGGAGAT
ACCAGAACAGCACCCTGTATGCCCGGACCTTCCTGAAAACCGAGAGCGTGACCCTGAGCGGCTCCAAGGG
CAGCGAGGAACCTTCTAGCCCTGTGCGGATCCCCATCCTGAGCATGGGAAAGGCCAGCCCCTCCGAGGGA
AGAAAGCTGAGAGCCAGCGAGCACGCCAACGACGACAACGAGATCGAGAAGATCGACAGCGACAGCAGCC
AGAGCGAAGAGATCCCTATCGAGATGAGCGACTCCGAGGACGAGACAACCGCCAGCAACATCAGCGGCAT
CTACCTGGACATGAGCAAGGCCAACTCCAACGTGGTGTACAGCCCCCCTAGCCAGACAGGCAGAGCTGCT
GGCGCCGGAAGAAAAAGAGGCGTGGGAGGCAGACGGACCGTGGAAAGCAAGCGGAGAAGAGTGCTGGCCC
CCATCAACCGGTGAGCTTCTCTAGCTAGAGTCGATCGACAAGCTCGAGTTTCTCCATAATAATGTGTGAG
TAGTTCCCAGATAAGGGAATTAGGGTTCCTATAGGGTTTCGCTCATGTGTTGAGCATATAAGAAACCCTT
AGTATGTATTTGTATTTGTAAAATACTTCTATCAATAAAATTTCTAATTCCTAAAACCAAAATCCAGTAC
TAAAATCCAGATCGCTCAGATGAGACCGCAGCTGGCACGACAGGTTTCCCGACTGGAAAGCGGGCAGTGA
GCGCAACGCAATTAATGTGAGTTAGCTCACTCATTAGGCACCCCAGGCTTTACACTTTATGCTTCCGGCT
CGTATGTTGTGTGGAATTGTGAGCGGATAACAATTTCACACAGGAAACAGCTATGACCATGATTACGCCA
AGCTTGCATGCCTGCAGGTCGACTCTAGAGGATCCCCGGGTACCGAGCTCGAATTCACTGGCCGTCGTTT
TACAACGTCGTGACTGGGAAAACCCTGGCGTTACCCAACTTAATCGCCTTGCAGCACATCCCCCTTTCGC
CAGCTGGCGTAATAGCGAAGAGGCCCGCACCGATCGCCCTTCCCAACAGTTGCGCAGCCTGAATGGCGAA
TGGCGCCTGATGCGGTATTTTCTCCTTACGCATCTGTGCGGTATTTCACACCGCATATGGTGCACTCTCA
GTACAATCTGCTCTGATGCCGCATAGTTAAGCCAGCCCCGACACCCGCCAACACCCGCTGACGCGCCCTG
ACGGGCTTGTCTGCTCCCGGCATCCGCTTACAGACAAGCTGTGACGGTCTCAGGGACACGAAGTGATCCG
TTTAAACTATCAGTGTTTGACAGGATATATTGGCGGGTAAACCTAAGAGAAAAGAGCGTTTATTAGAATA
ATCGGATATTTAAAAGGGCGTGAAAAGGTTTATCCGTTCGTCCATTTGTATGTGCCAGCCGCCTTTGCGA
CGCTCACCGGGCTGGTTGCCCTCGCCGCTGGGCTGGCGGCCGTCTATGGCCCTGCAAACGCGCCAGAAAC
GCCGTCGAAGCCGTGTGCGAGACACCGCGGCCGCCGGCGTTGTGGATACCTCGCGGAAAACTTGGCCCTC
ACTGACAGATGAGGGGCGGACGTTGACACTTGAGGGGCCGACTCACCCGGCGCGGCGTTGACAGATGAGG
GGCAGGCTCGATTTCGGCCGGCGACGTGGAGCTGGCCAGCCTCGCAAATCGGCGAAAACGCCTGATTTTA
CGCGAGTTTCCCACAGATGATGTGGACAAGCCTGGGGATAAGTGCCCTGCGGTATTGACACTTGAGGGGC
GCGACTACTGACAGATGAGGGGCGCGATCCTTGACACTTGAGGGGCAGAGTGCTGACAGATGAGGGGCGC
ACCTATTGACATTTGAGGGGCTGTCCACAGGCAGAAAATCCAGCATTTGCAAGGGTTTCCGCCCGTTTTT
CGGCCACCGCTAACCTGTCTTTTAACCTGCTTTTAAACCAATATTTATAAACCTTGTTTTTAACCAGGGC
TGCGCCCTGTGCGCGTGACCGCGCACGCCGAAGGGGGGTGCCCCCCCTTCTCGAACCCTCCCGGCCCGCT
AACGCGGGCCTCCCATCCCCCCAGGGGCTGCGCCCCTCGGCCGCGAACGGCCTCACCCCAAAAATGGCAG
CGCTGGCCAATTCCCGAGTGCGCGGAACCCCTATTTGTTTATTTTTCTAAATACATTCAAATATGTATCC
GCTCATGAGACAATAACCCTGATAAATGCTTCAATAATATTGAAAAAGGAAGAGTATGGCTAAAATGAGA
ATATCACCGGAATTGAAAAAACTGATCGAAAAATACCGCTGCGTAAAAGATACGGAAGGAATGTCTCCTG
CTAAGGTATATAAGCTGGTGGGAGAAAATGAAAACCTATATTTAAAAATGACGGACAGCCGGTATAAAGG
GACCACCTATGATGTGGAACGGGAAAAGGACATGATGCTATGGCTGGAAGGAAAGCTGCCTGTTCCAAAG
GTCCTGCACTTTGAACGGCATGATGGCTGGAGCAATCTGCTCATGAGTGAGGCCGATGGCGTCCTTTGCT
CGGAAGAGTATGAAGATGAACAAAGCCCTGAAAAGATTATCGAGCTGTATGCGGAGTGCATCAGGCTCTT
TCACTCCATCGACATATCGGATTGTCCCTATACGAATAGCTTAGACAGCCGCTTAGCCGAATTGGATTAC
TTACTGAATAACGATCTGGCCGATGTGGATTGCGAAAACTGGGAAGAGGACACTCCATTTAAAGATCCGC
GCGAGCTGTATGATTTTTTAAAGACGGAAAAGCCCGAAGAGGAACTTGTCTTTTCCCACGGCGACCTGGG
AGACAGCAACATCTTTGTGAAAGATGGCAAAGTAAGTGGCTTTATTGATCTTGGGAGAAGCGGCAGGGCG
GACAAGTGGTATGACATTGCCTTCTGCGTCCGGTCGCTCAGGGAGGATATCGGGGAAGAACAGTATGTCG
AGCTATTTTTTGACTTACTGGGGATCAAGCCTGATTGGGAGAAAATAAAATATTATATTTTACTGGATGA
ATTGTTTTAGCTGTCAGACCAAGTTTACTCATATATACTTTAGATTGATTTAAAACTTCATTTTTAATTT
AAAAGGATCTAGGTGAAGATCCTTTTTGATAATCTCATGACCAAAATCCCTTAACGTGAGTTTTCGTTCC
ACTGAGCGTCAGACCCCGTAGAAAAGATCAAAGGATCTTCTTGAGATCCTTTTTTTCTGCGCGTAATCTG
CTGCTTGCAAACAAAAAAACCACCGCTACCAGCGGTGGTTTGTTTGCCGGATCAAGAGCTACCAACTCTT
TTTCCGAAGGTAACTGGCTTCAGCAGAGCGCAGATACCAAATACTGTTCTTCTAGTGTAGCCGTAGTTAG
GCCACCACTTCAAGAACTCTGTAGCACCGCCTACATACCTCGCTCTGCTAATCCTGTTACCAGTGGCTGC
TGCCAGTGGCGATAAGTCGTGTCTTACCGGGTTGGACTCAAGACGATAGTTACCGGATAAGGCGCAGCGG
TCGGGCTGAACGGGGGGTTCGTGCACACAGCCCAGCTTGGAGCGAACGACCTACACCGAACTGAGATACC
TACAGCGTGAGCTATGAGAAAGCGCCACGCTTCCCGAAGGGAGAAAGGCGGACAGGTATCCGGTAAGCGG
CAGGGTCGGAACAGGAGAGCGCACGAGGGAGCTTCCAGGGGGAAACGCCTGGTATCTTTATAGTCCTGTC
GGGTTTCGCCACCTCTGACTTGAGCGTCGATTTTTGTGATGCTCGTCAGGGGGGCGGAGCCTATGGAAAA
ACGCCAGCAACGCGGCCTTTTTACGGTTCCTGGCAGATCCTAGATGTGGCGCAACGATGCCGGCGACAAG
CAGGAGCGCACCGACTTCTTCCGCATCAAGTGTTTTGGCTCTCAGGCCGAGGCCCACGGCAAGTATTTGG
GCAAGGGGTCGCTGGTATTCGTGCAGGGCAAGATTCGGAATACCAAGTACGAGAAGGACGGCCAGACGGT
CTACGGGACCGACTTCATTGCCGATAAGGTGGATTATCTGGACACCAAGGCACCAGGCGGGTCAAATCAG
GAATAAGGGCACATTGCCCCGGCGTGAGTCGGGGCAATCCCGCAAGGAGGGTGAATGAATCGGACGTTTG
ACCGGAAGGCATACAGGCAAGAACTGATCGACGCGGGGTTTTCCGCCGAGGATGCCGAAACCATCGCAAG
CCGCACCGTCATGCGTGCGCCCCGCGAAACCTTCCAGTCCGTCGGCTCGATGGTCCAGCAAGCTACGGCC
AAGATCGAGCGCGACAGCGTGCAACTGGCTCCCCCTGCCCTGCCCGCGCCATCGGCCGCCGTGGAGCGTT
CGCGTCGTCTTGAACAGGAGGCGGCAGGTTTGGCGAAGTCGATGACCATCGACACGCGAGGAACTATGAC
GACCAAGAAGCGAAAAACCGCCGGCGAGGACCTGGCAAAACAGGTCAGCGAGGCCAAGCAGGCCGCGTTG
CTGAAACACACGAAGCAGCAGATCAAGGAAATGCAGCTTTCCTTGTTCGATATTGCGCCGTGGCCGGACA
CGATGCGAGCGATGCCAAACGACACGGCCCGCTCTGCCCTGTTCACCACGCGCAACAAGAAAATCCCGCG
CGAGGCGCTGCAAAACAAGGTCATTTTCCACGTCAACAAGGACGTGAAGATCACCTACACCGGCGTCGAG
CTGCGGGCCGACGATGACGAACTGGTGTGGCAGCAGGTGTTGGAGTACGCGAAGCGCACCCCTATCGGCG
AGCCGATCACCTTCACGTTCTACGAGCTTTGCCAGGACCTGGGCTGGTCGATCAATGGCCGGTATTACAC
GAAGGCCGAGGAATGCCTGTCGCGCCTACAGGCGACGGCGATGGGCTTCACGTCCGACCGCGTTGGGCAC
CTGGAATCGGTGTCGCTGCTGCACCGCTTCCGCGTCCTGGACCGTGGCAAGAAAACGTCCCGTTGCCAGG
TCCTGATCGACGAGGAAATCGTCGTGCTGTTTGCTGGCGACCACTACACGAAATTCATATGGGAGAAGTA
CCGCAAGCTGTCGCCGACGGCCCGACGGATGTTCGACTATTTCAGCTCGCACCGGGAGCCGTACCCGCTC
AAGCTGGAAACCTTCCGCCTCATGTGCGGATCGGATTCCACCCGCGTGAAGAAGTGGCGCGAGCAGGTCG
GCGAAGCCTGCGAAGAGTTGCGAGGCAGCGGCCTGGTGGAACACGCCTGGGTCAATGATGACCTGGTGCA
TTGCAAACGCTAGGGCCTTGTGGGGTCAGTTCCGGCTGGGGGTTCAGCAGCCCCTGCTCGGATCTGTTGG
ACCGGACAGTAGTCATGGTTGATGGGCTGCCTGTATCGAGTGGTGATTTTGTGCCGAGCTGCCGGTCGGG
GAGCTGTTGGCTGGCTGGTGGCAGGATATATTGTGGTGTAAACAAATTGACGCTTAGACAACTTAATAAC
ACATTGCGGACGTTTTTAATGTACTGGGGTTGAACACTCT
Features (pLannotate 1.2.2; 33 found; start..end, strand, type, name):
    824..844     +  misc_feature   TMV Ω (fragment): translational enhancer from the tobacco mosaic virus 5'-leader sequence (Gallie et al., 1988)
    845..878     +  protein_bind   FRT (minimal): supports FLP-mediated excision but not integration (Turan and Bode, 2011) FLP recombinase from the Saccharomyces cerevisiae 2μ plasmid
    912..1619    +  terminator     OCS terminator: octopine synthase terminator
   1620..1653    +  protein_bind   FRT (minimal): supports FLP-mediated excision but not integration (Turan and Bode, 2011) FLP recombinase from the Saccharomyces cerevisiae 2μ plasmid
   1687..1721    +  misc_feature   TMV Ω (fragment): translational enhancer from the tobacco mosaic virus 5'-leader sequence (Gallie et al., 1988)
   1753..1941    +  intron         IV2 intron: modified second intron of the potato ST-LS1 gene (Vancanneyt et al., 1990)
   1939..2844    +  CDS            LUCI_RENRE: Experimental evidence at protein level: Swiss-Prot protein existence level 1. Upon binding the substrate, the enzyme catalyzes an oxygenation, producing a very short-lived hydroperoxide that cyclizes into a dioxetanone structure, which collapses, releasing a CO(2) molecule. The spontaneous breakdown of the dioxetanone releases the energy (about 50 kcal/mole) that is necessary to generate the excited state of the coelenteramide product, which is the singlet form of the monoanion. In vivo the product undergoes the process of nonradiative energy transfer to an accessory protein, a green fluoresce
   2851..2925    +  CDS            DREB2A (fragment): DRE2A_ARATH - Also known as ERF045. Experimental evidence at protein level: Swiss-Prot protein existence level 1. Transcriptional activator that binds specifically to the DNA sequence 5'-[AG]CCGAC-3'. Binding to the C-repeat/DRE element mediates high salinity- and dehydration-inducible transcription. From Arabidopsis thaliana (Mouse-ear cress).
   2969..3143    +  polyA_signal   CaMV poly(A) signal: cauliflower mosaic virus polyadenylation signal
   3531..5180    +  CDS            LUCI_PHOPY: Experimental evidence at protein level: Swiss-Prot protein existence level 1. Produces green light with a wavelength of 562 nm. From Photinus pyralis (Common eastern firefly) (Lampyris pyralis).
   5203..5403    +  terminator     gene 7 terminator: transcription terminator for octopine-type Ti plasmid gene 7
   5746..5801    +  misc_feature   TMV Ω: translational enhancer from the tobacco mosaic virus 5'-leader sequence (Gallie et al., 1988)
   5803..6513    +  CDS            FLPo (fragment): nuclear-targeted site-specific recombinase FLPo is a mouse codon-optimized fusion between the SV40 nuclear localization signal and a thermostable version of the Saccharomyces cerevisiae site-specific recombinase FLP. Recombination occurs at FRT sequences.
   6513..6701    +  intron         IV2 intron: modified second intron of the potato ST-LS1 gene (Vancanneyt et al., 1990)
   6699..7290    +  CDS            FLPo (fragment): nuclear-targeted site-specific recombinase FLPo is a mouse codon-optimized fusion between the SV40 nuclear localization signal and a thermostable version of the Saccharomyces cerevisiae site-specific recombinase FLP. Recombination occurs at FRT sequences.
   7325..7499    +  polyA_signal   CaMV poly(A) signal: cauliflower mosaic virus polyadenylation signal
   7841..7896    +  misc_feature   TMV Ω: translational enhancer from the tobacco mosaic virus 5'-leader sequence (Gallie et al., 1988)
   8699..8887    +  intron         IV2 intron: modified second intron of the potato ST-LS1 gene (Vancanneyt et al., 1990)
   9849..10023   +  polyA_signal   CaMV poly(A) signal: cauliflower mosaic virus polyadenylation signal
  10038..10080   +  CDS            lacI (fragment): lac repressor; lacI; The lac repressor binds to the lac operator to inhibit transcription in E. coli. This inhibition can be relieved by adding lactose or isopropyl-β-D-thiogalactopyranoside (IPTG).
  10093..10114   +  protein_bind   CAP binding site: CAP binding activates transcription in the presence of cAMP. E. coli catabolite activator protein
  10129..10159   +  promoter       lac promoter: promoter for the E. coli lac operon
  10163..10185   +  protein_bind   lac operator (fragment): The lac repressor binds to the lac operator to inhibit transcription in E. coli. This inhibition can be relieved by adding lactose or isopropyl-β-D-thiogalactopyranoside (IPTG). lac repressor encoded by lacI
  10220..10276   -  misc_feature   MCS: pUC18/19 multiple cloning site
  10273..10430   +  CDS            lacZα (fragment): LacZα fragment of β-galactosidase; lacZ fragment
  10436..10535   -  misc_feature   bom (fragment): basis of mobility region from pBR322
  10658..10682   +  misc_feature   RB T-DNA repeat: right border repeat from nopaline C58 T-DNA
  10779..11410   +  rep_origin     oriV: incP origin of replication
  11501..11605   +  promoter       AmpR promoter: bla
  11606..12400   +  CDS            KanR: aminoglycoside phosphotransferase; aphA-3; confers resistance to kanamycin
  12571..13159   +  rep_origin     ori: high-copy-number ColE1/pMB1/pBR322/pUC origin of replication
  13495..14640   +  CDS            trfA: TRFA_ECOLX - Experimental evidence at protein level: Swiss-Prot protein existence level 1. Also involved in plasmid copy number control, promoting intermolecular coupling of protein bound iterons at oriV, which inhibits replication initiation. From Escherichia coli.
  14789..14813   +  misc_feature   LB T-DNA repeat: left border repeat from nopaline C58 T-DNA
