[The description below was written by a language model from this plasmid's Addgene catalogue record and pLannotate feature annotations shown in this document.]
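Description:
LLP746_L2pV1_OR_B3RT_FRT_Rluc_2IFB_lacZ is a Level 2 Golden Gate/MoClo-style binary T-DNA vector built on the pAGM4673 backbone for plant expression and synthetic biology. Nopaline-type left and right T-DNA border repeats flank the payload. The backbone carries a broad-host-range IncP oriV with its trfA replication initiator, a high-copy ColE1/pUC origin for E. coli, and a kanamycin resistance gene. A lacZα cassette with the lac promoter, operator and a pUC multiple cloning site sits at the end of the assembled array next to the right border. It presumably serves as a blue/white screening placeholder for adding further modules.

The core insert is a recombinase-operated OR gate recorded as Act2::FRT-B3RT-OCS-FRT-B3RT::Rluc. An octopine synthase terminator lies between the promoter and a Renilla luciferase reporter and is flanked by interleaved FRT and B3RT sites. Excision by either Flp or B3 recombinase therefore removes the transcriptional block and switches the reporter on. The annotation detects the two minimal FRT sites and TMV Ω leader fragments around the terminator but not the Act2 promoter or the B3RT sites. The Rluc reading frame contains the potato IV2 intron and ends in a C-terminal PEST degron, which pLannotate matches to a DREB2A fragment, followed by a CaMV poly(A) signal.

According to the depositor, three further units are driven by TCTP1 promoters, which are also not annotated. These are firefly luciferase with a gene 7 terminator, likely a normalisation control, an intron-containing FlpO, and B3o. B3o probably corresponds to the unlabelled intron-bearing region between the third TMV Ω leader and the last CaMV poly(A) signal. Because both recombinases are present, the plasmid represents the two-input state of the OR gate, used in characterising memory circuits in plants.
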