Addgene plasmid #192390: LLP746_L2pV1_OR_B3RT_FRT_Rluc_2IFB_lacZ
Purpose: To act as a 2-input state of the OR gate.
Depositing lab: Ryan Lister. Depositing organization: University of Western Australia. Publication: Synthetic memory circuits for stable cell reprogramming in plants. Lloyd JPB, Ly F, Gong P, Pflueger J, Swain T, Pflueger C, Fourie E, Khan MA, Kidd BN, Lister R. Nat Biotechnol. 2022 Jul 4. pii: 10.1038/s41587-022-01383-2. doi: 10.1038/s41587-022-01383-2. PubMed 35788565.
Backbone
  Vector backbone: pAGM4673
  Backbone manufacturer: Sylvestre Marillonnet
  Vector type: Plant Expression, Synthetic Biology
Growth in bacteria
  Bacterial resistance: Kanamycin, 50 μg/mL
  Growth temperature: 30°C
  Growth strain: DH5alpha
  Copy number: Unknown
Gene/Insert
  Gene/Insert name: Act2::FRT-B3RT-OCS-FRT-B3RT::Rluc
  Species: Renilla reniformis
  Tag / fusion protein: PEST (C terminal on insert)
  Cloning method: Restriction Enzyme; 5′ cloning site unknown (unknown if destroyed)
Terms and licenses: Academic/Nonprofit Terms; Industry Terms: Not Available to Industry
Depositor comments: Other genes: TCTP1::Fluc, TCTP1::FlpO, TCTP1::B3o
How to cite: LLP746_L2pV1_OR_B3RT_FRT_Rluc_2IFB_lacZ was a gift from Ryan Lister (Addgene plasmid # 192390 ; http://n2t.net/addgene:192390 ; RRID:Addgene_192390)
